Addgene plasmid #22100: pRS2 (HIF2a-pRetro-Super)
Depositing lab: William Kaelin. Depositing organization: Dana-Farber Cancer Institute. Publication: Inhibition of HIF2alpha is sufficient to suppress pVHL-defective tumor growth. Kondo K, Kim WY, Lechpammer M, Kaelin WG. PLoS Biol. 2003 Dec . 1(3):E83. 10.1371/journal.pbio.0000083 PubMed 14691554.
Backbone
  Vector backbone: pRetro-Super
  Backbone manufacturer: NKI-AVL
  Backbone size w/o insert (bp): 6349
  Vector type: Mammalian Expression, Retroviral, RNAi
  Selectable markers: Puromycin
Growth in bacteria
  Bacterial resistance: Ampicillin, 100 μg/mL
  Growth temperature: 37°C
  Growth strain: DH5alpha
  Growth instructions: DH5a or HB101
  Copy number: High Copy
Gene/Insert
  Gene/Insert name: synthethic oligonucleotide
  Insert size (bp): 58
  Mutation: synthethic oligonucleotide encoding shRNA targeting human HIF2a mRNA
  Cloning method: Restriction Enzyme; 5′ cloning site Bgl II (destroyed during cloning); 3′ cloning site Hind III (not destroyed)
  Sequencing primers: 5′ MSCV reverse
Terms and licenses: Academic/Nonprofit Terms; Industry Terms: Not Available to Industry
How to cite: pRS2 (HIF2a-pRetro-Super) was a gift from William Kaelin (Addgene plasmid # 22100 ; http://n2t.net/addgene:22100 ; RRID:Addgene_22100)
