[The description below was written by a language model from this plasmid's Addgene catalogue record and pLannotate feature annotations shown in this document.]
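Description:
pRS2 (HIF2a-pRetro-Super) is a retroviral RNAi vector built on the pRetro-Super backbone. It carries a 58 bp synthetic oligonucleotide encoding a short hairpin RNA directed against human HIF2α mRNA. The oligonucleotide was inserted between BglII and HindIII sites, with the BglII site lost on ligation. The feature table does not annotate the hairpin itself, but the total length of 6,407 nt fits the stated backbone size plus insert. The adjacent human H1 RNA promoter, an RNA polymerase III promoter suited to short, defined transcripts, is presumably what drives the hairpin. This H1 cassette lies in reverse orientation relative to the viral genome.

The retroviral portion consists of a murine embryonic stem cell virus 5′ LTR and Ψ packaging signal, then a truncated MMLV gag segment lacking its start codon, which extends the packaging region. It ends in a U3-deleted, self-inactivating 3′ LTR. After integration the deletion is copied to the 5′ LTR, which silences LTR-driven transcription and leaves the internal promoters to act on their own. Between the LTRs, a mouse PGK promoter drives puromycin N-acetyltransferase, so that transduced or transfected mammalian cells can be selected with puromycin. The plasmid carries no functional gag, pol or env genes, so these must be supplied in trans by packaging cells to make virus.

In bacteria the plasmid is maintained through a high-copy ColE1/pUC-type origin and ampicillin resistance. The short lac, rop, bom, TcR and env fragments are non-functional remnants of earlier cloning. The associated study used HIF2α knockdown to test whether inhibiting this factor is enough to suppress growth of pVHL-defective tumours.
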