Features (pLannotate 1.2.2; 21 found; start..end, strand, type, name):
    579..920     +  misc_feature   MESV Ψ: packaging signal of murine embryonic stem cell virus
    987..1403    +  CDS            gag (truncated): truncated Moloney murine leukemia virus (MMLV) gag gene lacking the start codon
   1420..1446    -  misc_feature   MCS (fragment): pBluescript multiple cloning site
   1511..1725    -  promoter       H1 promoter: human H1 RNA promoter
   1736..2235    +  promoter       PGK promoter: mouse phosphoglycerate kinase 1 promoter
   2260..2859    +  CDS            PuroR: puromycin N-acetyltransferase; pac from Streptomyces alboniger; confers resistance to puromycin
   2958..2992    +  LTR            3' LTR (ΔU3) (fragment): self-inactivating 3' long terminal repeat (LTR) from Moloney murine leukemia virus
   2989..3283    +  LTR            3' LTR (ΔU3) (fragment): self-inactivating 3' long terminal repeat (LTR) from Moloney murine leukemia virus
   3476..3492    -  protein_bind   lac operator: The lac repressor binds to the lac operator to inhibit transcription in E. coli. This inhibition can be relieved by adding lactose or isopropyl-β-D-thiogalactopyranoside (IPTG). lac repressor encoded by lacI
   3500..3530    -  promoter       lac promoter: promoter for the E. coli lac operon
   3545..3566    -  protein_bind   CAP binding site: CAP binding activates transcription in the presence of cAMP. E. coli catabolite activator protein
   3579..3671    -  CDS            lacI (fragment): lac repressor; lacI; The lac repressor binds to the lac operator to inhibit transcription in E. coli. This inhibition can be relieved by adding lactose or isopropyl-β-D-thiogalactopyranoside (IPTG).
   3854..4442    -  rep_origin     ori: high-copy-number ColE1/pMB1/pBR322/pUC origin of replication
   4613..5473    -  CDS            AmpR: β-lactamase; bla; confers resistance to ampicillin, carbenicillin, and related antibiotics
   5474..5578    -  promoter       AmpR promoter: bla
   5673..5708    +  CDS            rop (fragment): Rop protein, which maintains plasmids at low copy number; rop
   5810..5909    +  misc_feature   bom (fragment): basis of mobility region from pBR322
   5915..6064    -  CDS            lacZα (fragment): LacZα fragment of β-galactosidase; lacZ fragment
   6064..6265    -  CDS            TcR (fragment): tetracycline efflux protein; tet; confers resistance to tetracycline
   6266..6364    +  CDS            env (fragment): murine leukemia virus gPr80 envelope polyprotein precursor; env; proteolytically cleaved into gp70SU and p15TM subunits
   6406..515     +  LTR            5' LTR (across the origin): 5' long terminal repeat from murine embryonic stem cell virus
>Addgene plasmid #22100 | pRS2 (HIF2a-pRetro-Super) | depositor full sequence | sequence record 10143 | Author sequence
TGAAAGACCCCACCTGTAGGTTTGGCAAGCTAGCTTAAGTAACGCCATTTTGCAAGGCATGGAAAATACA
TAACTGAGAATAGAGAAGTTCAGATCAAGGTTAGGAACAGAGAGACAGCAGAATATGGGCCAAACAGGAT
ATCTGTGGTAAGCAGTTCCTGCCCCGGCTCAGGGCCAAGAACAGATGGTCCCCAGATGCGGTCCCGCCCT
CAGCAGTTTCTAGAGAACCATCAGATGTTTCCAGGGTGCCCCAAGGACCTGAAATGACCCTGTGCCTTAT
TTGAACTAACCAATCAGTTCGCTTCTCGCTTCTGTTCGCGCGCTTCTGCTCCCCGAGCTCAATAAAAGAG
CCCACAACCCCTCACTCGGCGCGCCAGTCCTCCGATAGACTGCGTCGCCCGGGTACCCGTATTCCCAATA
AAGCCTCTTGCTGTTTGCATCCGAATCGTGGACTCGCTGATCCTTGGGAGGGTCTCCTCAGATTGATTGA
CTGCCCACCTCGGGGGTCTTTCATTTGGAGGTTCCACCGAGATTTGGAGACCCCTGCCCAGGGACCACCG
ACCCCCCCGCCGGGAGGTAAGCTGGCCAGCGGTCGTTTCGTGTCTGTCTCTGTCTTTGTGCGTGTTTGTG
CCGGCATCTAATGTTTGCGCCTGCGTCTGTACTAGTTAGCTAACTAGCTCTGTATCTGGCGGACCCGTGG
TGGAACTGACGAGTTCTGAACACCCGGCCGCAACCCTGGGAGACGTCCCAGGGACTTTGGGGGCCGTTTT
TGTGGCCCGACCTGAGGAAGGGAGTCGATGTGGAATCCGACCCCGTCAGGATATGTGGTTCTGGTAGGAG
ACGAGAACCTAAAACAGTTCCCGCCTCCGTCTGAATTTTTGCTTTCGGTTTGGAACCGAAGCCGCGCGTC
TTGTCTGCTGCAGCGCTGCAGCATCGTTCTGTGTTGTCTCTGTCTGACTGTGTTTCTGTATTTGTCTGAA
AATTAGGGCCAGACTGTTACCACTCCCTTAAGTTTGACCTTAGGTCACTGGAAAGATGTCGAGCGGATCG
CTCACAACCAGTCGGTAGATGTCAAGAAGAGACGTTGGGTTACCTTCTGCTCTGCAGAATGGCCAACCTT
TAACGTCGGATGGCCGCGAGACGGCACCTTTAACCGAGACCTCATCACCCAGGTTAAGATCAAGGTCTTT
TCACCTGGCCCGCATGGACACCCAGACCAGGTCCCCTACATCGTGACCTGGGAAGCCTTGGCTTTTGACC
CCCCTCCCTGGGTCAAGCCCTTTGTACACCCTAAGCCTCCGCCTCCTCTTCCTCCATCCGCCCCGTCTCT
CCCCCTTGAACCTCCTCGTTCGACCCCGCCTCGATCCTCCCTTTATCCAGCCCTCACTCCTTCTCTAGGC
GCCGGAATTAGATCGATCTCTCGAGGTCGACGGTATCGATAAGCTTTTCCAAAAAGACAAGGTCTGCAAA
GGGTTCTCTTGAAACCCTTTGCAGACCTTGTCGGGGATCTGTGGTCTCATACAGAACTTATAAGATTCCC
AAATCCAAAGACATTTCACGTTTATGGTGATTTCCCAGAACACATAGCGACATGCAAATATTGCAGGGCG
CCACTCCCCTGTCCCTCACAGCCATCTTCCTGCCAGGGCGCACGCGCGCTGGGTGTTCCCGCCTAGTGAC
ACTGGGCCCGCGATTCCTTGGAGCGGGTTGATGACGTCAGCGTTCGAATTCTACCGGGTAGGGGAGGCGC
TTTTCCCAAGGCAGTCTGGAGCATGCGCTTTAGCAGCCCCGCTGGGCACTTGGCGCTACACAAGTGGCCT
CTGGCCTCGCACACATTCCACATCCACCGGTAGGCGCCAACCGGCTCCGTTCTTTGGTGGCCCCTTCGCG
CCACCTTCTACTCCTCCCCTAGTCAGGAAGTTCCCCCCCGCCCCGCAGCTCGCGTCGTGCAGGACGTGAC
AAATGGAAGTAGCACGTCTCACTAGTCTCGTGCAGATGGACAGCACCGCTGAGCAATGGAAGCGGGTAGG
CCTTTGGGGCAGCGGCCAATAGCAGCTTTGCTCCTTCGCTTTCTGGGCTCAGAGGCTGGGAAGGGGTGGG
TCCGGGGGCGGGCTCAGGGGCGGGCTCAGGGGCGGGGCGGGCGCCCGAAGGTCCTCCGGAGGCCCGGCAT
TCTGCACGCTTCAAAAGCGCACGTCTGCCGCGCTGTTCTCCTCTTCCTCATCTCCGGGCCTTTCGACCTG
CAGCCCAAGCTAGCTTACCATGACCGAGTACAAGCCCACGGTGCGCCTCGCCACCCGCGACGACGTCCCC
AGGGCCGTACGCACCCTCGCCGCCGCGTTCGCCGACTACCCCGCCACGCGCCACACCGTCGATCCGGACC
GCCACATCGAGCGGGTCACCGAGCTGCAAGAACTCTTCCTCACGCGCGTCGGGCTCGACATCGGCAAGGT
GTGGGTCGCGGACGACGGCGCCGCGGTGGCGGTCTGGACCACGCCGGAGAGCGTCGAAGCGGGGGCGGTG
TTCGCCGAGATCGGCCCGCGCATGGCCGAGTTGAGCGGTTCCCGGCTGGCCGCGCAGCAACAGATGGAAG
GCCTCCTGGCGCCGCACCGGCCCAAGGAGCCCGCGTGGTTCCTGGCCACCGTCGGCGTCTCGCCCGACCA
CCAGGGCAAGGGTCTGGGCAGCGCCGTCGTGCTCCCCGGAGTGGAGGCGGCCGAGCGCGCCGGGGTGCCC
GCCTTCCTGGAGACCTCCGCGCCCCGCAACCTCCCCTTCTACGAGCGGCTCGGCTTCACCGTCACCGCCG
ACGTCGAGGTGCCCGAAGGACCGCGCACCTGGTGCATGACCCGCAAGCCCGGTGCCTGACGCCCGCCCCA
CGACCCGCAGCGCCCGACCGAAAGGAGCGCACGACCCCATGCATCGATAAAATAAAAGATTTTATTTAGT
CTCCAGAAAAAGGGGGGAATGAAAGACCCCACCTGTAGGTTTGGCAAGCTAGAGAACCATCAGATGTTTC
CAGGGTGCCCCAAGGACCTGAAATGACCCTGTGCCTTATTTGAACTAACCAATCAGTTCGCTTCTCGCTT
CTGTTCGCGCGCTTCTGCTCCCCGAGCTCAATAAAAGAGCCCACAACCCCTCACTCGGCGCGCCAGTCCT
CCGATAGACTGCGTCGCCCGGGTACCCGTGTATCCAATAAACCCTCTTGCAGTTGCATCCGACTTGTGGT
CTCGCTGTTCCTTGGGAGGGTCTCCTCTGAGTGATTGACTACCCGTCAGCGGGGGTCTTTCATGGGTAAC
AGTTTCTTGAAGTTGGAGAACAACATTCTGAGGGTAGGAGTCGAATATTAAGTAATCCTGACTCAATTAG
CCACTGTTTTGAATCCACATACTCCAATACTCCTGAAATAGTTCATTATGGACAGCGCAGAAGAGCTGGG
GAGAATTAATTCGTAATCATGGTCATAGCTGTTTCCTGTGTGAAATTGTTATCCGCTCACAATTCCACAC
AACATACGAGCCGGAAGCATAAAGTGTAAAGCCTGGGGTGCCTAATGAGTGAGCTAACTCACATTAATTG
CGTTGCGCTCACTGCCCGCTTTCCAGTCGGGAAACCTGTCGTGCCAGCTGCATTAATGAATCGGCCAACG
CGCGGGGAGAGGCGGTTTGCGTATTGGGCGCTCTTCCGCTTCCTCGCTCACTGACTCGCTGCGCTCGGTC
GTTCGGCTGCGGCGAGCGGTATCAGCTCACTCAAAGGCGGTAATACGGTTATCCACAGAATCAGGGGATA
ACGCAGGAAAGAACATGTGAGCAAAAGGCCAGCAAAAGGCCAGGAACCGTAAAAAGGCCGCGTTGCTGGC
GTTTTTCCATAGGCTCCGCCCCCCTGACGAGCATCACAAAAATCGACGCTCAAGTCAGAGGTGGCGAAAC
CCGACAGGACTATAAAGATACCAGGCGTTTCCCCCTGGAAGCTCCCTCGTGCGCTCTCCTGTTCCGACCC
TGCCGCTTACCGGATACCTGTCCGCCTTTCTCCCTTCGGGAAGCGTGGCGCTTTCTCATAGCTCACGCTG
TAGGTATCTCAGTTCGGTGTAGGTCGTTCGCTCCAAGCTGGGCTGTGTGCACGAACCCCCCGTTCAGCCC
GACCGCTGCGCCTTATCCGGTAACTATCGTCTTGAGTCCAACCCGGTAAGACACGACTTATCGCCACTGG
CAGCAGCCACTGGTAACAGGATTAGCAGAGCGAGGTATGTAGGCGGTGCTACAGAGTTCTTGAAGTGGTG
GCCTAACTACGGCTACACTAGAAGGACAGTATTTGGTATCTGCGCTCTGCTGAAGCCAGTTACCTTCGGA
AAAAGAGTTGGTAGCTCTTGATCCGGCAAACAAACCACCGCTGGTAGCGGTGGTTTTTTTGTTTGCAAGC
AGCAGATTACGCGCAGAAAAAAAGGATCTCAAGAAGATCCTTTGATCTTTTCTACGGGGTCTGACGCTCA
GTGGAACGAAAACTCACGTTAAGGGATTTTGGTCATGAGATTATCAAAAAGGATCTTCACCTAGATCCTT
TTAAATTAAAAATGAAGTTTTAAATCAATCTAAAGTATATATGAGTAAACTTGGTCTGACAGTTACCAAT
GCTTAATCAGTGAGGCACCTATCTCAGCGATCTGTCTATTTCGTTCATCCATAGTTGCCTGACTCCCCGT
CGTGTAGATAACTACGATACGGGAGGGCTTACCATCTGGCCCCAGTGCTGCAATGATACCGCGAGACCCA
CGCTCACCGGCTCCAGATTTATCAGCAATAAACCAGCCAGCCGGAAGGGCCGAGCGCAGAAGTGGTCCTG
CAACTTTATCCGCCTCCATCCAGTCTATTAATTGTTGCCGGGAAGCTAGAGTAAGTAGTTCGCCAGTTAA
TAGTTTGCGCAACGTTGTTGCCATTGCTACAGGCATCGTGGTGTCACGCTCGTCGTTTGGTATGGCTTCA
TTCAGCTCCGGTTCCCAACGATCAAGGCGAGTTACATGATCCCCCATGTTGTGCAAAAAAGCGGTTAGCT
CCTTCGGTCCTCCGATCGTTGTCAGAAGTAAGTTGGCCGCAGTGTTATCACTCATGGTTATGGCAGCACT
GCATAATTCTCTTACTGTCATGCCATCCGTAAGATGCTTTTCTGTGACTGGTGAGTACTCAACCAAGTCA
TTCTGAGAATAGTGTATGCGGCGACCGAGTTGCTCTTGCCCGGCGTCAATACGGGATAATACCGCGCCAC
ATAGCAGAACTTTAAAAGTGCTCATCATTGGAAAACGTTCTTCGGGGCGAAAACTCTCAAGGATCTTACC
GCTGTTGAGATCCAGTTCGATGTAACCCACTCGTGCACCCAACTGATCTTCAGCATCTTTTACTTTCACC
AGCGTTTCTGGGTGAGCAAAAACAGGAAGGCAAAATGCCGCAAAAAAGGGAATAAGGGCGACACGGAAAT
GTTGAATACTCATACTCTTCCTTTTTCAATATTATTGAAGCATTTATCAGGGTTATTGTCTCATGAGCGG
ATACATATTTGAATGTATTTAGAAAAATAAACAAATAGGGGTTCCGCGCACATTTCCCCGAAAAGTGCCA
CCTGACGTCTAAGAAACCATTATTATCATGACATTAACCTATAAAAATAGGCGTATCACGAGGCCCTTTC
GTCTCGCGCGTTTCGGTGATGACGGTGAAAACCTCTGACACATGCAGCTCCCGGAGACGGTCACAGCTTG
TCTGTAAGCGGATGCCGGGAGCAGACAAGCCCGTCAGGGCGCGTCAGCGGGTGTTGGCGGGTGTCGGGGC
TGGCTTAACTATGCGGCATCAGAGCAGATTGTACTGAGAGTGCACCATATGCGGTGTGAAATACCGCACA
GATGCGTAAGGAGAAAATACCGCATCAGGCGCCATTCGCCATTCAGGCTGCGCAACTGTTGGGAAGGGCG
ATCGGTGCGGGCCTCTTCGCTATTACGCCAGCTGGCGAAAGGGGGATGTGCTGCAAGGCGATTAAGTTGG
GTAACGCCAGGGTTTTCCCAGTCACGACGTTGTAAAACGACGGCGCAAGGAATGGTGCATGCAAGGAGAT
GGCGCCCAACAGTCCCCCGGCCACGGGGCCTGCCACCATACCCACGCCGAAACAAGCGCTCATGAGCCCG
AAGTGGCGAGCCCGATCTTCCCCATCGGTGATGTCGGCGATATAGGCGCCAGCAACCGCACCTGTGGCGC
CGGTGATGCCGGCCACGATGCGTCCGGCGTAGAGGCGATTAGTCCAATTTGTTAAAGACAGGATATCAGT
GGTCCAGGCTCTAGTTTTGACTCAACAATATCACCAGCTGAAGCCTATAGAGTACGAGCCATAGATAAAA
TAAAAGATTTTATTTAGTCTCCAGAAAAAGGGGGGAA
