>Addgene plasmid #22100 | pRS2 (HIF2a-pRetro-Super) | addgene partial sequence | sequence record 27871 | 22100 with H1
TTTCAAGAGAACCCTTTGCAGACCTTGTCTTTTTGGAAAAGCTTATCGATACCGTCGACCTCGAGAGATC
GATCTAATTCCGGCGCCTAGAGAAGGAGTGAGGGCTGGATAAAGGGAGGATCGAGGCGGGGTCGAACGAG
GAGGTTCAAGGGGGAGAGACGGGGCGGATGGAGGAAGAGGAGGCGGAGGCTTAGGGTGTACAAAGGGCTT
GACCCAGGGAGGGGGGTCAAAAGCCAAGGCTTCCCAGGTCACGATGTAGGGGACCTGGTCTGGGTGTCCA
TGCGGGCCAGGTGAAAAGACCTTGATCTTAACCTGGGTGATGAGGTCTCGGTTAAAGGTGCCGTCTCGCG
GCCATCCGACGTTAAAGGTTGGCCATTCTGCAGAGCAGAAGGTAACCCAACGTCTCTTCTTGACATCTAC
CGACTGGTTGTGAGCGATCCGCTCGACATCTTTCCAGTGACCTAAGGTCAAACTTAAGGGAGTGGTAACA
GTCTGGCCCTAATTTTCAGACAAATACAGAAACACAGTCAGACAGAGACAACACAGAACGATGCTGCAGC
GCTGCAGCAGACAAGACGCGCGGCTTCGGTTCCAAACCGAAAGCAAAAATTCAGACGGAGGCGGGAACTG
TTTTAGGTTCTCGTCTCCTACCAGAACCACATATCCTGACGGGGTCGGATTCCACATCGACTCCCTTCCT
CAGGTCGGGCCACAAAAACGGCCCCCAAAGTCCCTGGGACGTCTCCCAGGGTTGCGGCCGGGTGTTCAGA
ACTCGTCAGTTCCACCACGGGTCCGCCAGATACAGAGCTAGTTAGCTAACTAGTACAGACGCAGGCGCAA
ACATTAGATGCCGGCACAAACACGCAC
