>Addgene plasmid #22100 | pRS2 (HIF2a-pRetro-Super) | addgene partial sequence | sequence record 27872 | 22100 with MSCV-rev
TACCCGGTAGAATTCGAACGCTGACGTCATCAACCCGCTCCAAGGAATCGCGGGCCCAGTGTCACTAGGC
GGGAACACCCAGCGCGCGTGCGCCCTGGCAGGAAGATGGCTGTGAGGGACAGGGGAGTGGCGCCCTGCAA
TATTTGCATGTCGCTATGTGTTCTGGGAAATCACCATAAACGTGAAATGTCTTTGGATTTGGGAATCTTA
TAAGTTCTGTATGAGACCACAGATCCCCGACAAGGTCTGCNAAGGGNTTCNNGAGNNNCCNTTG
